>Addgene plasmid #184405 | 3020_pETcon-SARS-CoV-2-RBD_N501Y | addgene full sequence | sequence record 362508 | Addgene NGS Result
ATTGTGAGCGGATAACAATTTCACACAGGAAACAGCTATGACCATGATTACGCCAAGCTCGAAATTAACC
CTCACTAAAGGGAACAAAAGCTGGTACCAATTCCTTGAATTTTCAAAAATTCTTACTTTTTTTTTGGATG
GACGCAAAGAAGTTTAATAATCATATTACATGGCATTACCACCATATACATATCCATATCTAATCTTACT
TATATGTTGTGGAAATGTAAAGAGCCCCATTATCTTAGCCTAAAAAAACCTTCTCTTTGGAACTTTCAGT
AATACGCTTAACTGCTCATTGCTATATTGAAGTACGGATTAGAAGCCGCCGAGCGGGTGACAGCCCTCCG
AAGGAAGACTCTCCTCCGTGCGTCCTCGTCTTCACCGGTCGCGTTCCTGAAACGCAGATGTGCCTCGCGC
CGCACTGCTCCGAACAATAAAGATTCTACAATACTAGCTTTTATGGTTATGAAGAGGAAAAATTGGCAGT
AACCTGGCCCCACAAACCTTCAAATGAACGAATCAAATTAACAACCATAGGATGATAATGCGATTAGTTT
TTTAGCCTTATTTCTGGGGTAATTAATCAGCGAAGCGATGATTTTTGATCTATTAACAGATATATAAATG
CAAAAACTGCATAACCACTTTAACTAATACTTTCAACATTTTCGGTTTGTATTACTTCTTATTCAAATGT
AATAAAAGTATCAACAAAAAATTGTTAATATACCTCTATACTTTAACGTCAAGGAGAAAAAACCCCGGAT
CGAATTCCCTACTTCATACATTTTCAATTAAGATGCAGTTACTTCGCTGTTTTTCAATATTTTCTGTTAT
TGCTTCAGTTTTAGCACAGGAACTGACAACTATATGCGAGCAAATCCCCTCACCAACTTTAGAATCGACG
CCGTACTCTTTGTCAACGACTACTATTTTGGCCAACGGGAAGGCAATGCAAGGAGTTTTTGAATATTACA
AATCAGTAACGTTTGTCAGTAATTGCGGTTCTCACCCCTCAACAACTAGCAAAGGCAGCCCCATAAACAC
ACAGTATGTTTTTAAGGACAATAGCTCGACGATTGAAGGTAGATACCCATACGACGTTCCAGACTACGCT
CTGCAGGCTAGTGGTGGAGGAGGCTCTGGTGGAGGCGGCCGCGGAGGCGGAGGGTCGGCTAGCCATATGA
ATATCACGAACCTTTGTCCTTTCGGTGAGGTCTTCAATGCTACTAGATTCGCATCCGTGTATGCATGGAA
TAGAAAGAGAATTAGTAATTGTGTAGCGGACTACTCTGTACTTTATAACTCCGCCTCCTTCTCCACATTC
AAGTGTTACGGTGTATCTCCCACCAAGTTGAATGATCTATGCTTTACAAACGTTTACGCCGATAGTTTCG
TAATTAGAGGCGATGAAGTGCGTCAGATCGCACCAGGCCAGACGGGCAAGATAGCAGACTATAATTATAA
GCTGCCTGATGACTTCACCGGCTGTGTGATAGCTTGGAACTCAAATAATCTAGATTCCAAGGTGGGAGGC
AATTACAATTATTTGTACCGTCTGTTCCGTAAAAGCAATTTGAAACCATTTGAAAGAGACATTAGCACTG
AAATTTATCAAGCAGGGTCCACCCCGTGCAACGGCGTAGAAGGCTTTAACTGTTATTTCCCATTACAGTC
TTATGGTTTCCAACCTACGTACGGAGTCGGGTATCAGCCGTACAGGGTTGTGGTTCTTTCATTTGAACTG
CTGCACGCGCCCGCAACCGTATGCGGGCCGAAGAAATCAACGCTCGAGGGGGGCGGTTCCGAACAAAAGC
TTATTTCTGAAGAGGACTTGTAATAGAGATCTGATAACAACAGTGTAGATGTAACAAAATCGACTTTGTT
CCCACTGTACTTTTAGCTCGTACAAAATACAATATACTTTTCATTTCTCCGTAAACAACATGTTTTCCCA
TGTAATATCCTTTTCTATTTTTCGTTCCGTTACCAACTTTACACATACTTTATATAGCTATTCACTTCTA
TACACTAAAAAACTAAGACAATTTTAATTTTGCTGCCTGCCATATTTCAATTTGTTATAAATTCCTATAA
TTTATCCTATTAGTAGCTAAAAAAAGATGAATGTGAATCGAATCCTAAGAGAATTGAGCTCCAATTCGCC
CTATAGTGAGTCGTATTACAATTCACTGGCCGTCGTTAGATCGGAAGAGCACACGTCTGAACTCCAGTCA
CTTACAACGTCGTGACTGGGAAAACCCTGGCGTTACCCAACTTAATCGCCTTGCAGCACATCCCCCTTTC
GCCAGCTGGCGTAATAGCGAAGAGGCCCGCACCGATCGCCTTTCCCAACAGTTGCGCAGCCTGAATGGCG
AATGG
[124 nt withheld, positions 2386-2509]
C
[91 nt withheld, positions 2511-2601]
A
[49 nt withheld, positions 2603-2651]
CCTTTGACGTTGGAGTCCACGTTCTTT
[37 nt withheld, positions 2679-2715]
ACCCTATCTCGGTCTATTCTTTTGATTTATAAGGGATTTTGCCGATTTCGGCCTATTGGTTAAAAAATGA
GCTGATTTAACAAAAATTTAACGCGAATTTTAACAAAATATTAACGCTTACAATTTCCTGATGCGGTATT
TTCTCCTTACGCATCTGTGCGGTATTTCACACCGCATAGATCGGCAAGTGCACAAACAATACTTAAATAA
ATACTACTCAGTAATAACCTATTTCTTAGCATTTTTGACGAAATTTGCTATTTTGTTAGAGTCTTTTACA
CCATTTGTCTCCACACCTCCGCTTACATCAACACCAATAACGCCATTTAATCTAAGCGCATCACCAACAT
TTTCTGGCGTCAGTCCACCAGCTAACATAAAATGTAAGCTTTCGGGGCTCTCTTGCCTTCCAACCCAGTC
AGAAATCGAGTTCCAATCCAAAAGTTCACCTGTCCCACCTGCTTCTGAATCAAACAAGGGAATAAACGAA
TGAGGTTTCTGTGAAGCTGCACTGAGTAGTATGTTGCAGTCTTTTGGAAATACGAGTCTTTTAATAACTG
GCAAACCGAGGAACTCTTGGTATTCTTGCCACGACTCATCTCCATGCAGTTGGACGATATCAATGCCGTA
ATCATTGACCAGAGCCAAAACATCCTCCTTAGGTTGATTACGAAACACGCCAACCAAGTATTTCGGAGTG
CCTGAACTATTTTTATATGCTTTTACAAGACTTGAAATTTTCCTTGCAATAACCGGGTCAATTGTTCTCT
TTCTATTGGGCACACATATAATACCCAGCAAGTCAGCATCGGAATCTAGAGCACATTCTGCGGCCTCTGT
GCTCTGCAAGCCGCAAACTTTCACCAATGGACCAGAACTACCTGTGAAATTAATAACAGACATACTCCAA
GCTGCCTTTGTGTGCTTAATCACGTATACTCACGTGCTCAATAGTCACCAATGCCCTCCCTCTTGGCCCT
CTCCTTTTCTTTTTTCGACCGAATTAATTCTTAATCGGCAAAAAAAGAAAAGCTCCGGATCAAGATTGTA
CGTAAGGTGACAAGCTATTTTTCAATAAAGAATATCTTCCACTACTGCCATCTGGCGTCATAACTGCAAA
GTACACATATATTACGATGCTGTTCTATTAAATGCTTCCTATATTATATATATAGTAATGTCGTGATCTA
TGGTGCACTCTCAGTACAATCTGCTCTGATGCCGCATAGTTAAGCCAGCCCCGACACCCGCCAACACCCG
CTGACGCGCCCTGACGGGCTTGTCTGCTCCCGGCATCCGCTTACAGACAAGCTGTGACCGTCTCCGGGAG
CTGCATGTGTCAGAGGTTTTCACCGTCATCACCGAAACGCGCGAGACGAAAGGGCCTCGTGATACGCCTA
TTTTTATAGGTTAATGTCATGATAATAATGGTTTCTTAGACGGATCGCTTGCCTGTAACTTACACGCGCC
TCGTATCTTTTAATGATGGAATAATTTGGGAATTTACTCTGTGTTTATTTATTTTTATGTTTTGTATTTG
GATTTTAGAAAGTAAATAAAGAAGGTAGAAGAGTTACGGAATGAAGAAAAAAAAATAAACAAAGGTTTAA
AAAATTTCAACAAAAAGCGTACTTTACATATATATTTATTAGACAAGAAAAGCAGATTAAATAGATATAC
ATTCGATTAACGATAAGTAAAATGTAAAATCACAGGATTTTCGTGTGTGGTCTTCTACACAGACAAGATG
AAACAATTCGGCATTAATACCTGAGAGCAGGAAGAGCAAGATAAAAGGTAGTATTTGTTGGCGATCCCCC
TAGAGTCTTTTACATCTTCGGAAAACAAAAACTATTTTTTCTTTAATTTCTTTTTTTACTTTCTATTTTT
AATTTATATATTTATATTAAAAAATTTAAATTATAATTATTTTTATAGCACGTGATGAAAAGGACCCAGG
TGGCACTTTTCGGGGAAATGTGCGCGGAACCCCTATTTGTTTATTTTTCTAAATACATTCAAATATGTAT
CCGCTCATGAGACAATAACCCTGATAAATGCTTCAATAATATTGAAAAAGGAAGAGTATGAGTATTCAAC
ATTTCCGTGTCGCCCTTATTCCCTTTTTTGCGGCATTTTGCCTTCCTGTTTTTGCTCACCCAGAAACGCT
GGTGAAAGTAAAAGATGCTGAAGATCAGTTGGGTGCACGAGTGGGTTACATCGAACTGGATCTCAACAGC
GGTAAGATCCTTGAGAGTTTTCGCCCCGAAGAACGTTTTCCAATGATGAGCACTTTTAAAGTTCTGCTAT
GTGGCGCGGTATTATCCCGTATTGACGCCGGGCAAGAGCAACTCGGTCGCCGCATACACTATTCTCAGAA
TGACTTGGTTGAGTACTCACCAGTCACAGAAAAGCATCTTACGGATGGCATGACAGTAAGAGAATTATGC
AGTGCTGCCATAACCATGAGTGATAACACTGCGGCCAACTTACTTCTGACAACGATCGGAGGACCGAAGG
AGCTAACCGCTTTTTTGCACAACATGGGGGATCATGTAACTCGCCTTGATCGTTGGGAACCGGAGCTGAA
TGAAGCCATACCAAACGACGAGCGTGACACCACGATGCCTGTAGCAATGGCAACAACGTTGCGCAAACTA
TTAACTGGCGAACTACTTACTCTAGCTTCCCGGCAACAATTAATAGACTGGATGGAGGCGGATAAAGTTG
CAGGACCACTTCTGCGCTCGGCCCTTCCGGCTGGCTGGTTTATTGCTGATAAATCTGGAGCCGGTGAGCG
TGGGTCTCGCGGTATCATTGCAGCACTGGGGCCAGATGGTAAGCCCTCCCGTATCGTAGTTATCTACACG
ACGGGGAGTCAGGCAACTATGGATGAACGAAATAGACAGATCGCTGAGATAGGTGCCTCACTGATTAAGC
ATTGGTAACTGTCAGACCAAGTTTACTCATATATACTTTAGATTGATTTAAAACTTCATTTTTAATTTAA
AAGGATCTAGGTGAAGATCCTTTTTGATAATCTCATGACCAAAATCCCTTAACGTGAGTTTTCGTTCCAC
TGAGCGTCAGACCCCGTAGAAAAGATCAAAGGATCTTCTTGAGATCCTTTTTTTCTGCGCGTAATCTGCT
GCTTGCAAACAAAAAAACCACCGCTACCAGCGGTGGTTTGTTTGCCGGATCAAGAGCTACCAACTCTTTT
TCCGAAGGTAACTGGCTTCAGCAGAGCGCAGATACCAAATACTGTTCTTCTAGTGTAGCCGTAGTTAGGC
CACCACTTCAAGAACTCTGTAGCACCGCCTACATACCTCGCTCTGCTAATCCTGTTACCAGTGGCTGCTG
CCAGTGGCGATAAGTCGTGTCTTACCGGGTTGGACTCAAGACGATAGTTACCGGATAAGGCGCAGCGGTC
GGGCTGAACGGGGGGTTCGTGCACACAGCCCAGCTTGGAGCGAACGACCTACACCGAACTGAGATACCTA
CAGCGTGAGCTATGAGAAAGCGCCACGCTTCCCGAAGGGAGAAAGGCGGACAGGTATCCGGTAAGCGGCA
GGGTCGGAACAGGAGAGCGCACGAGGGAGCTTCCAGGGGGAAACGCCTGGTATCTTTATAGTCCTGTCGG
GTTTCGCCACCTCTGACTTGAGCGTCGATTTTTGTGATGCTCGTCAGGGGGGCGGAGCCTATGGAAAAAC
GCCAGCAACGCGGCCTTTTTACGGTTCCTGGCCTTTTGCTGGCCTTTTGCTCACATGTTCTTTCCTGCGT
TATCCCCTGATTCTGTGGATAACCGTATTACCGCCTTTGAGTGAGCTGATACCGCTCGCCGCAGCCGAAC
GACCGAGCGCAGCGAGTCAGTGAGCGAGGAAGCGGAAGAGCGCCCAATACGCAAACCGCCTCTCCCCGCG
CGTTGGCCGATTCATTAATGCAGCTGGCACGACAGGTTTCCCGACTGGAAAGCGGGCAGTGAGCGCAACG
CAATTAATGTGAGTTAGCTCACTCATTAGGCACCCCAGGCTTTACACTTTATGCTTCCGGCTCGTATGTT
GTGTGGA
Features (pLannotate 1.2.2; 22 found; start..end, strand, type, name):
      2..18      +  protein_bind   lac operator: The lac repressor binds to the lac operator to inhibit transcription in E. coli. This inhibition can be relieved by adding lactose or isopropyl-β-D-thiogalactopyranoside (IPTG). lac repressor encoded by lacI
     63..81      +  promoter       T3 promoter: promoter for bacteriophage T3 RNA polymerase
    315..756     +  promoter       GAL1 promoter: S. cerevisiae GAL1; inducible promoter, regulated by Gal4
    803..1063    +  CDS            AGA2: AGA2_YEAST - Experimental evidence at protein level: Swiss-Prot protein existence level 1. Receptor binding subunit of the a-agglutinin heterodimer. S.cerevisiae a and alpha cells express the complementary cell surface glycoproteins a-agglutinin and alpha-agglutinin, respectively, which interact with one another to promote cellular aggregation during mating. From Saccharomyces cerevisiae (strain ATCC 204508 / S288c) (Baker's yeast).
   1190..1792    +  CDS            S (fragment): SPIKE_SARS2 - Experimental evidence at protein level: Swiss-Prot protein existence level 1. [Spike glycoprotein]: May down-regulate host tetherin (BST2) by lysosomal degradation, thereby counteracting its antiviral activity. From Severe acute respiratory syndrome coronavirus 2 (2019-nCoV) (SARS-CoV-2).
   1814..1840    +  CDS            Myc (fragment): Myc (human c-Myc proto-oncogene) epitope tag
   2170..2188    -  promoter       T7 promoter: promoter for bacteriophage T7 RNA polymerase
   2191..2207    +  CDS            lacZα (fragment): LacZα fragment of β-galactosidase; lacZ fragment
   2242..2382    +  CDS            lacZα (fragment): LacZα fragment of β-galactosidase; lacZ fragment
   2386..2814    +  rep_origin     f1 ori (sequence partly withheld): f1 bacteriophage origin of replication; arrow indicates direction of (+) strand synthesis
   2842..2893    -  misc_feature   bom (fragment): basis of mobility region from pBR322
   2944..3618    -  CDS            TRP1: phosphoribosylanthranilate isomerase, required for tryptophan biosynthesis; S. cerevisiae TRP1; yeast auxotrophic marker
   3619..3766    -  promoter       TRP1 promoter: S. cerevisiae TRP1
   3904..3953    -  misc_feature   bom (fragment): basis of mobility region from pBR322
   4055..4090    -  CDS            rop (fragment): Rop protein, which maintains plasmids at low copy number; rop
   4158..4661    -  misc_feature   CEN/ARS: S. cerevisiae CEN6 centromere fused to an autonomously replicating sequence
   4698..4802    +  promoter       AmpR promoter: bla
   4803..5663    +  CDS            AmpR: β-lactamase; bla; confers resistance to ampicillin, carbenicillin, and related antibiotics
   5834..6422    +  rep_origin     ori: high-copy-number ColE1/pMB1/pBR322/pUC origin of replication
   6605..6697    +  CDS            lacI (fragment): lac repressor; lacI; The lac repressor binds to the lac operator to inhibit transcription in E. coli. This inhibition can be relieved by adding lactose or isopropyl-β-D-thiogalactopyranoside (IPTG).
   6710..6731    +  protein_bind   CAP binding site: CAP binding activates transcription in the presence of cAMP. E. coli catabolite activator protein
   6746..6776    +  promoter       lac promoter: promoter for the E. coli lac operon
