[The description below was written by a language model from this plasmid's Addgene catalogue record and pLannotate feature annotations shown in this document.]
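Description:
3020_pETcon-SARS-CoV-2-RBD_N501Y is a yeast surface display plasmid built on the pETcon backbone that presents the receptor-binding domain (RBD) of the SARS-CoV-2 spike glycoprotein carrying the N501Y substitution, which the record uses to represent the Alpha variant. It is a 6,782 nt E. coli–yeast shuttle vector. In bacteria it replicates from a high-copy ColE1/pUC-type origin and is selected with ampicillin through the AmpR (β-lactamase) cassette. In Saccharomyces cerevisiae it is maintained as a stable, low-copy episome by a CEN/ARS element and selected by tryptophan prototrophy through TRP1 under its own promoter. An f1 origin, T3 and T7 promoters, and fragments of lac, lacZα, rop and bom sequences are also annotated; these appear to be remnants of the parental cloning vectors rather than functional parts of the display cassette.

The expression cassette is driven by the galactose-inducible, Gal4-regulated GAL1 promoter and encodes AGA2, the a-agglutinin subunit, followed in the same orientation by the spike RBD fragment and a C-terminal c-Myc epitope. Aga2 fusions are secreted and tethered to the yeast cell wall through pairing with Aga1, so the RBD is exposed on the cell surface. The catalogue also lists an HA tag N-terminal to the insert. It is not annotated in the feature table, though there is an unannotated gap between AGA2 and the RBD. Epitope tags of this kind allow surface expression to be quantified by antibody staining alongside ligand binding. The insert was introduced by Gibson assembly. The associated publication title indicates use in studying how mutational constraints in the RBD shift during viral evolution.
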