Addgene plasmid #184405: 3020_pETcon-SARS-CoV-2-RBD_N501Y
Purpose: yeast surface display of the SARS-CoV-2 Alpha variant RBD
Depositing lab: Jesse Bloom. Depositing organization: Fred Hutchinson Cancer Center. Publication: Shifting mutational constraints in the SARS-CoV-2 receptor-binding domain during viral evolution. Starr TN, Greaney AJ, Hannon WW, Loes AN, Hauser K, Dillen JR, Ferri E, Farrell AG, Dadonaite B, McCallum M, Matreyek KA, Corti D, Veesler D, Snell G, Bloom JD. Science. 2022 Jun 28:eabo7896. doi: 10.1126/science.abo7896. PubMed 35762884.
Backbone
  Vector backbone: pETcon
  Vector type: Yeast Expression
  Selectable markers: TRP
Growth in bacteria
  Bacterial resistance: Ampicillin, 100 μg/mL
  Growth temperature: 37°C
  Growth strain: DH5alpha
  Copy number: High Copy
Gene/Insert
  Gene/Insert name: SARS-CoV-2 Alpha Spike receptor binding domain (RBD)
  Species: SARS-CoV-2 virus
  Mutation: N501Y
  Entrez Gene: S (a.k.a. GU280_gp02, spike glycoprotein)
  Tag / fusion protein: HA (N terminal on insert); c-Myc (C terminal on insert)
  Cloning method: Gibson Cloning
Terms and licenses: Academic/Nonprofit Terms; Industry Terms: Not Available to Industry
Depositor comments: bioRxiv 10.1101/2022.02.24.481899v1
How to cite: 3020_pETcon-SARS-CoV-2-RBD_N501Y was a gift from Jesse Bloom (Addgene plasmid # 184405 ; http://n2t.net/addgene:184405 ; RRID:Addgene_184405)
